Addgene plasmid #203865: Tet-O-FUW-ID2-P2A-mCherry
Purpose: Tet-inducible lentiviral plasmid expressing ID2-P2A-mCherry, with ORF specific barcode close to 3'LTR site
Depositing lab: Andrea Califano. Depositing organization: Columbia University. Publication: Systematic elucidation and pharmacological targeting of tumor-infiltrating regulatory T cell master regulators. Obradovic A, Ager C, Turunen M, Nirschl T, Khosravi-Maharlooei M, Iuga A, Jackson CM, Yegnasubramanian S, Tomassoni L, Fernandez EC, McCann P, Rogava M, DeMarzo AM, Kochel CM, Allaf M, Bivalacqua T, Lim M, Realubit R, Karan C, Drake CG, Califano A. Cancer Cell. 2023 May 8;41(5):933-949.e11. doi: 10.1016/j.ccell.2023.04.003. Epub 2023 Apr 27. PubMed 37116491.
Backbone
  Vector backbone: Tet-O-FUW
  Vector type: Mammalian Expression
Growth in bacteria
  Bacterial resistance: Ampicillin, 100 μg/mL
  Growth temperature: 30°C
  Growth strain: NEB Stable
  Copy number: High Copy
Gene/Insert
  Gene/Insert name: ID2
  Species: H. sapiens (human)
  Entrez Gene: ID2 (a.k.a. GIG8, ID2A, ID2H, bHLHb26)
  Cloning method: Restriction Enzyme; 5′ cloning site unknown (unknown if destroyed)
Terms and licenses: Academic/Nonprofit Terms; Industry Terms: Not Available to Industry
How to cite: Tet-O-FUW-ID2-P2A-mCherry was a gift from Andrea Califano (Addgene plasmid # 203865 ; http://n2t.net/addgene:203865 ; RRID:Addgene_203865)
