[The description below was written by a language model from this plasmid's Addgene catalogue record and pLannotate feature annotations shown in this document.]
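Description:
Tet-O-FUW-ID2-P2A-mCherry is a tetracycline-inducible HIV-1-based lentiviral transfer plasmid built on the Tet-O-FUW backbone for expression of human ID2 in mammalian cells. It is propagated in E. coli from a high-copy ColE1/pUC-type origin under ampicillin selection (AmpR with its own promoter), and also carries an f1 origin. Outside the viral cassette, the backbone contains an SV40/EM7-driven BleoR gene with an SV40 poly(A) signal. Because it lies downstream of the 3' LTR, this bleomycin/Zeocin marker would not be packaged into virus.

The viral genome is transcribed in packaging cells from a CMV enhancer/promoter fused to a truncated 5' LTR, followed by the Ψ packaging signal with a gag fragment, the RRE for Rev-dependent nuclear export, and the cPPT/CTS. The internal expression unit consists of a tetracycline response element with seven tetO copies joined to a minimal CMV promoter, so transcription depends on a Tet transactivator, which this plasmid does not encode and which must be supplied separately. This promoter drives the ID2 coding sequence, which encodes a helix-loop-helix protein that lacks a basic DNA-binding domain and inhibits bHLH transcription factors by heterodimerising with them. ID2 is linked through a P2A self-cleaving peptide (named in the record but not annotated in the feature table) to mCherry, giving red fluorescence as a readout of induced expression. A WPRE enhances transcript expression, and the cassette ends in the 3' LTR region and a bGH poly(A) signal.

According to the record, an ORF-specific barcode lies close to the 3' LTR, although it is not annotated as a feature. Such a barcode would allow this ORF to be identified in pooled overexpression experiments. The associated publication concerns master regulators of tumor-infiltrating regulatory T cells.
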