Features (pLannotate 1.2.2; 33 found; start..end, strand, type, name):
     57..109     -  misc_feature   bom (fragment): basis of mobility region from pBR322
    264..643     +  enhancer       CMV enhancer: human cytomegalovirus immediate early enhancer
    644..843     +  promoter       CMV promoter: human cytomegalovirus (CMV) immediate early promoter
    861..1041    +  LTR            5' LTR (truncated): truncated 5' long terminal repeat (LTR) from HIV-1
   1088..1213    +  misc_feature   HIV-1 Ψ: packaging signal of human immunodeficiency virus type 1
   1197..1560    +  CDS            HIV-1 gag (fragment): gag protein from human immunodeficiency virus 1; gag
   1706..1939    +  misc_feature   RRE: The Rev response element (RRE) of HIV-1 allows for Rev-dependent mRNA export from the nucleus to the cytoplasm.
   2316..2416    +  CDS            Rev (fragment): human immunodeficiency virus 1 (HIV-1) Rev protein; rev; enhances nuclear export of unspliced and incompletely spliced viral mRNAs
   2466..2583    +  misc_feature   cPPT/CTS: central polypurine tract and central termination sequence of HIV-1
   2640..2910    +  protein_bind   tetracycline response element: contains seven copies of the tetracycline operator tetO tetracycline repressor TetR
   2921..2938    +  misc_feature   MCS (fragment): pUC18/19 multiple cloning site
   2943..2981    +  promoter       minimal CMV promoter: human cytomegalovirus (CMV) immediate early promoter
   3088..3489    +  CDS            ID2: ID2_HUMAN - Also known as BHLHB26. Experimental evidence at protein level: Swiss-Prot protein existence level 1. Transcriptional regulator (lacking a basic DNA binding domain) which negatively regulates the basic helix-loop-helix (bHLH) transcription factors by forming heterodimers and inhibiting their DNA binding and transcriptional activity. Implicated in regulating a variety of cellular processes, including cellular growth, senescence, differentiation, apoptosis, angiogenesis, and neoplastic transformation. Inhibits skeletal muscle and cardiac myocyte differentiation. Regulates the circadia
   3580..4284    +  CDS            mCherry: mCherry is a basic (constitutively fluorescent) red fluorescent protein published in 2004, derived from Discosoma sp.. It is reported to be a very rapidly-maturing monomer with low acid sensitivity.
   4310..4898    +  misc_feature   WPRE: woodchuck hepatitis virus posttranscriptional regulatory element
   4883..5245    +  CDS            nef (fragment): NEF_HV1LA - Experimental evidence at protein level: Swiss-Prot protein existence level 1. Extracellular Nef protein targets CD4(+) T-lymphocytes for apoptosis by interacting with CXCR4 surface receptors. From Human immunodeficiency virus type 1 group M subtype B (isolate Lai) (HIV-1).
   5292..5461    +  LTR            5' LTR (fragment): 5' long terminal repeat (LTR) from HIV-1
   5469..5649    +  LTR            5' LTR (truncated): truncated 5' long terminal repeat (LTR) from HIV-1
   5681..5905    +  polyA_signal   bGH poly(A) signal: bovine growth hormone polyadenylation signal
   5909..5930    +  promoter       SV40 promoter (fragment): SV40 enhancer and early promoter
   5951..6379    +  rep_origin     f1 ori (sequence partly withheld): f1 bacteriophage origin of replication; arrow indicates direction of (+) strand synthesis
   6393..6722    +  promoter       SV40 promoter: SV40 enhancer and early promoter
   6770..6817    +  promoter       EM7 promoter: synthetic bacterial promoter&nbsp
   6836..7210    +  CDS            BleoR: antibiotic-binding protein; Sh ble from Streptoalloteichus hindustanus; confers resistance to bleomycin, phleomycin, and Zeocin™
   7220..7345    +  CDS            ble (fragment): BLE_KLEPN - Experimental evidence at protein level: Swiss-Prot protein existence level 1. Binding protein with a strong affinity to the bleomycin family of antibiotics. Binds to CL990; an antimitotic-antibiotic compound. From Klebsiella pneumoniae.
   7340..7461    +  polyA_signal   SV40 poly(A) signal: SV40 polyadenylation signal
   7534..7550    -  protein_bind   lac operator: The lac repressor binds to the lac operator to inhibit transcription in E. coli. This inhibition can be relieved by adding lactose or isopropyl-β-D-thiogalactopyranoside (IPTG). lac repressor encoded by lacI
   7558..7588    -  promoter       lac promoter: promoter for the E. coli lac operon
   7603..7624    -  protein_bind   CAP binding site: CAP binding activates transcription in the presence of cAMP. E. coli catabolite activator protein
   7637..7729    -  CDS            lacI (fragment): lac repressor; lacI; The lac repressor binds to the lac operator to inhibit transcription in E. coli. This inhibition can be relieved by adding lactose or isopropyl-β-D-thiogalactopyranoside (IPTG).
   7912..8500    -  rep_origin     ori: high-copy-number ColE1/pMB1/pBR322/pUC origin of replication
   8671..9531    -  CDS            AmpR: β-lactamase; bla; confers resistance to ampicillin, carbenicillin, and related antibiotics
   9532..9636    -  promoter       AmpR promoter: bla
>Addgene plasmid #203865 | Tet-O-FUW-ID2-P2A-mCherry | addgene full sequence | sequence record 402978 | Addgene NGS Result
CATTTCCCCGAAAAGTGCCACCTGACGTCGACGGATCGGGAGATCTCCCGATCCCCTATGGTGCACTCTC
AGTACAATCTGCTCTGATGCCGCATAGTTAAGCCAGTATCTGCTCCCTGCTTGTGTGTTGGAGGTCGCTG
AGTAGTGCGCGAGCAAAATTTAAGCTACAACAAGGCAAGGCTTGACCGACAATTGCATGAAGAATCTGCT
TAGGGTTAGGCGTTTTGCGCTGCTTCGCGATGTACGGGCCAGATATACGCGTTGACATTGATTATTGACT
AGTTATTAATAGTAATCAATTACGGGGTCATTAGTTCATAGCCCATATATGGAGTTCCGCGTTACATAAC
TTACGGTAAATGGCCCGCCTGGCTGACCGCCCAACGACCCCCGCCCATTGACGTCAATAATGACGTATGT
TCCCATAGTAACGCCAATAGGGACTTTCCATTGACGTCAATGGGTGGAGTATTTACGGTAAACTGCCCAC
TTGGCAGTACATCAAGTGTATCATATGCCAAGTACGCCCCCTATTGACGTCAATGACGGTAAATGGCCCG
CCTGGCATTATGCCCAGTACATGACCTTATGGGACTTTCCTACTTGGCAGTACATCTACGTATTAGTCAT
CGCTATTACCATGGTGATGCGGTTTTGGCAGTACATCAATGGGCGTGGATAGCGGTTTGACTCACGGGGA
TTTCCAAGTCTCCACCCCATTGACGTCAATGGGAGTTTGTTTTGGCACCAAAATCAACGGGACTTTCCAA
AATGTCGTAACAACTCCGCCCCATTGACGCAAATGGGCGGTAGGCGTGTACGGTGGGAGGTCTATATAAG
CAGCGCGTTTTGCCTGTACTGGGTCTCTCTGGTTAGACCAGATCTGAGCCTGGGAGCTCTCTGGCTAACT
AGGGAACCCACTGCTTAAGCCTCAATAAAGCTTGCCTTGAGTGCTTCAAGTAGTGTGTGCCCGTCTGTTG
TGTGACTCTGGTAACTAGAGATCCCTCAGACCCTTTTAGTCAGTGTGGAAAATCTCTAGCAGTGGCGCCC
GAACAGGGACTTGAAAGCGAAAGGGAAACCAGAGGAGCTCTCTCGACGCAGGACTCGGCTTGCTGAAGCG
CGCACGGCAAGAGGCGAGGGGCGGCGACTGGTGAGTACGCCAAAAATTTTGACTAGCGGAGGCTAGAAGG
AGAGAGATGGGTGCGAGAGCGTCAGTATTAAGCGGGGGAGAATTAGATCGCGATGGGAAAAAATTCGGTT
AAGGCCAGGGGGAAAGAAAAAATATAAATTAAAACATATAGTATGGGCAAGCAGGGAGCTAGAACGATTC
GCAGTTAATCCTGGCCTGTTAGAAACATCAGAAGGCTGTAGACAAATACTGGGACAGCTACAACCATCCC
TTCAGACAGGATCAGAAGAACTTAGATCATTATATAATACAGTAGCAACCCTCTATTGTGTGCATCAAAG
GATAGAGATAAAAGACACCAAGGAAGCTTTAGACAAGATAGAGGAAGAGCAAAACAAAAGTAAGACCACC
GCACAGCAAGCGGCCGCTGATCTTCAGACCTGGAGGAGGAGATATGAGGGACAATTGGAGAAGTGAATTA
TATAAATATAAAGTAGTAAAAATTGAACCATTAGGAGTAGCACCCACCAAGGCAAAGAGAAGAGTGGTGC
AGAGAGAAAAAAGAGCAGTGGGAATAGGAGCTTTGTTCCTTGGGTTCTTGGGAGCAGCAGGAAGCACTAT
GGGCGCAGCGTCAATGACGCTGACGGTACAGGCCAGACAATTATTGTCTGGTATAGTGCAGCAGCAGAAC
AATTTGCTGAGGGCTATTGAGGCGCAACAGCATCTGTTGCAACTCACAGTCTGGGGCATCAAGCAGCTCC
AGGCAAGAATCCTGGCTGTGGAAAGATACCTAAAGGATCAACAGCTCCTGGGGATTTGGGGTTGCTCTGG
AAAACTCATTTGCACCACTGCTGTGCCTTGGAATGCTAGTTGGAGTAATAAATCTCTGGAACAGATTTGG
AATCACACGACCTGGATGGAGTGGGACAGAGAAATTAACAATTACACAAGCTTAATACACTCCTTAATTG
AAGAATCGCAAAACCAGCAAGAAAAGAATGAACAAGAATTATTGGAATTAGATAAATGGGCAAGTTTGTG
GAATTGGTTTAACATAACAAATTGGCTGTGGTATATAAAATTATTCATAATGATAGTAGGAGGCTTGGTA
GGTTTAAGAATAGTTTTTGCTGTACTTTCTATAGTGAATAGAGTTAGGCAGGGATATTCACCATTATCGT
TTCAGACCCACCTCCCAACCCCGAGGGGACCCGACAGGCCCGAAGGAATAGAAGAAGAAGGTGGAGAGAG
AGACAGAGACAGATCCATTCGATTAGTGAACGGATCGGCACTGCGTGCGCCAATTCTGCAGACAAATGGC
AGTATTCATCCACAATTTTAAAAGAAAAGGGGGGATTGGGGGGTACAGTGCAGGGGAAAGAATAGTAGAC
ATAATAGCAACAGACATACAAACTAAAGAATTACAAAAACAAATTACAAAAATTCAAAATTTTCGGGTTT
ATTACAGGGACAGCAGAGATCCAGTTTGGTTAGATCTCGAGTTTACCACTCCCTATCAGTGATAGAGAAA
AGTGAAAGTCGAGTTTACCACTCCCTATCAGTGATAGAGAAAAGTGAAAGTCGAGTTTACCACTCCCTAT
CAGTGATAGAGAAAAGTGAAAGTCGAGTTTACCACTCCCTATCAGTGATAGAGAAAAGTGAAAGTCGAGT
TTACCACTCCCTATCAGTGATAGAGAAAAGTGAAAGTCGAGTTTACCACTCCCTATCAGTGATAGAGAAA
AGTGAAAGTCGAGTTTACCACTCCCTATCAGTGATAGAGAAAAGTGGAAGTCGAGCTCGGTACCCGGGTC
GAGGTAGGCGTGTACGGTGGGAGGCCTATATAAGCAGAGCTCGTTTAGTGAACCGTCAGATCGCCTGGAG
ACGCCATCCACGCTGTTTTGACCTCCATAGAAGACACCGGGACCGATCCAGCCTCCGCGGCCCCGAATTC
CGCCACCATGAAAGCCTTCAGTCCCGTGAGGTCCGTTAGGAAAAACAGCCTGTCGGACCACAGCCTGGGC
ATCTCCCGGAGCAAAACCCCTGTGGACGACCCGATGAGCCTGCTATACAACATGAACGACTGCTACTCCA
AGCTCAAGGAGCTGGTGCCCAGCATCCCCCAGAACAAGAAGGTGAGCAAGATGGAAATCCTGCAGCACGT
CATCGACTACATCTTGGACCTGCAGATCGCCCTGGACTCGCATCCCACTATTGTCAGCCTGCATCACCAG
AGACCCGGGCAGAACCAGGCGTCCAGGACGCCGCTGACCACCCTCAACACGGATATCAGCATCCTGTCCT
TGCAGGCTTCTGAATTCCCTTCTGAGTTAATGTCAAATGACAGCAAAGCACTGTGTGGCACGCGTGAATT
CGATGGATCCGGGGCCACCAACTTTTCCCTGCTGAAGCAGGCTGGCGACGTCGAGGAGAACCCTGGCCCT
GGCTCCGGAGTGAGCAAGGGCGAGGAGGATAACATGGCCATCATCAAGGAGTTCATGCGCTTCAAGGTGC
ACATGGAGGGCTCCGTGAACGGCCACGAGTTCGAGATCGAGGGCGAGGGCGAGGGCCGCCCCTACGAGGG
CACCCAGACCGCCAAGCTGAAGGTGACCAAGGGTGGCCCCCTGCCCTTCGCCTGGGACATCCTGTCCCCT
CAGTTCATGTACGGCTCCAAGGCCTACGTGAAGCACCCCGCCGACATCCCCGACTACTTGAAGCTGTCCT
TCCCCGAGGGCTTCAAGTGGGAGCGCGTGATGAACTTCGAGGACGGCGGCGTGGTGACCGTGACCCAGGA
CTCCTCCCTGCAGGACGGCGAGTTCATCTACAAGGTGAAGCTGCGCGGCACCAACTTCCCCTCCGACGGC
CCCGTAATGCAGAAGAAGACCATGGGCTGGGAGGCCTCCTCCGAGCGGATGTACCCCGAGGACGGCGCCC
TGAAGGGCGAGATCAAGCAGAGGCTGAAGCTGAAGGACGGCGGCCACTACGACGCTGAGGTCAAGACCAC
CTACAAGGCCAAGAAGCCCGTGCAGCTGCCCGGCGCCTACAACGTCAACATCAAGTTGGACATCACCTCC
CACAACGAGGACTACACCATCGTGGAACAGTACGAACGCGCCGAGGGCCGCCACTCCACCGGCGGCATGG
ACGAGCTGTACAAGTGAATCTAGAACGCGTTAAGTCGACAATCAACCTCTGGATTACAAAATTTGTGAAA
GATTGACTGGTATTCTTAACTATGTTGCTCCTTTTACGCTATGTGGATACGCTGCTTTAATGCCTTTGTA
TCATGCTATTGCTTCCCGTATGGCTTTCATTTTCTCCTCCTTGTATAAATCCTGGTTGCTGTCTCTTTAT
GAGGAGTTGTGGCCCGTTGTCAGGCAACGTGGCGTGGTGTGCACTGTGTTTGCTGACGCAACCCCCACTG
GTTGGGGCATTGCCACCACCTGTCAGCTCCTTTCCGGGACTTTCGCTTTCCCCCTCCCTATTGCCACGGC
GGAACTCATCGCCGCCTGCCTTGCCCGCTGCTGGACAGGGGCTCGGCTGTTGGGCACTGACAATTCCGTG
GTGTTGTCGGGGAAATCATCGTCCTTTCCTTGGCTGCTCGCCTGTGTTGCCACCTGGATTCTGCGCGGGA
CGTCCTTCTGCTACGTCCCTTCGGCCCTCAATCCAGCGGACCTTCCTTCCCGCGGCCTGCTGCCGGCTCT
GCGGCCTCTTCCGCGTCTTCGCCTTCGCCCTCAGACGAGTCGGATCTCCCTTTGGGCCGCTTCCCCGCAT
CGATACCGTCGACCTCGAGACCTAGAAAAACATGGAGCAATCACAAGTAGCAATACAGCAGCTACCAATG
CTGATTGTGCCTGGCTAGAAGCACAAGAGGAGGAGGAGGTGGGTTTTCCAGTCACACCTCAGGTACCTTT
AAGACCAATGACTTACAAGGCAGCTGTAGATCTTAGCCACTTTTTAAAAGAAAAGGGGGGACTGGAAGGG
CTAATTCACTCCCAACGAAGACAAGATATCCTTGATCTGTGGATCTACCACACACAAGGCTACTTCCCTG
ATTGGCAGAACTACACACCAGGGCCAGGGATCAGATATCCACTGACCTTTGGATGGTGCTACAAGGCTAG
TGTCAAAACAGGAATTGAGACCGTCCTTTAATCTAGCAGAACTAGTACCAGTTGAGCAAGAGGAGGTAGA
AGAAGCCAATGAAGGAGAGAACACCCGCTTGTTACACCCTGTGAGCCTGCATGGGATGGATGACCCGGAG
AGAGAAGTATTAGAGTGGAGGTTTGACAGCCGCCTAGCATTTCATCACATGGCCCGAGAGCTGCATCCGG
ACTGTACTGGGTCTCTCTGGTTAGACCAGATCTGAGCCTGGGAGCTCTCTGGCTAACTAGGGAACCCACT
GCTTAAGCCTCAATAAAGCTTGCCTTGAGTGCTTCAAGTAGTGTGTGCCCGTCTGTTGTGTGACTCTGGT
AACTAGAGATCCCTCAGACCCTTTTAGTCAGTGTGGAAAATCTCTAGCAGGGCCCGTTTAAACCCGCTGA
TCAGCCTCGACTGTGCCTTCTAGTTGCCAGCCATCTGTTGTTTGCCCCTCCCCCGTGCCTTCCTTGACCC
TGGAAGGTGCCACTCCCACTGTCCTTTCCTAATAAAATGAGGAAATTGCATCGCATTGTCTGAGTAGGTG
TCATTCTATTCTGGGGGGTGGGGTGGGGCAGGACAGCAAGGGGGAGGATTGGGAAGACAATAGCAGGCAT
GCTGGGGATGCGGTGGGCTCTATGGCTTCTGAGGCGGAAAGAACCAGCTGGGGCTCTAGGGGGTATCCCC
[124 nt withheld, positions 5951-6074]
C
[91 nt withheld, positions 6076-6166]
A
[49 nt withheld, positions 6168-6216]
CCTTTGACGTTGGAGTCCACGTTCTTT
[37 nt withheld, positions 6244-6280]
ACCCTATCTCGGTCTATTCTTTTGATTTATAAGGGATTTTGCCGATTTCGGCCTATTGGTTAAAAAATGA
GCTGATTTAACAAAAATTTAACGCGAATTAATTCTGTGGAATGTGTGTCAGTTAGGGTGTGGAAAGTCCC
CAGGCTCCCCAGCAGGCAGAAGTATGCAAAGCATGCATCTCAATTAGTCAGCAACCAGGTGTGGAAAGTC
CCCAGGCTCCCCAGCAGGCAGAAGTATGCAAAGCATGCATCTCAATTAGTCAGCAACCATAGTCCCGCCC
CTAACTCCGCCCATCCCGCCCCTAACTCCGCCCAGTTCCGCCCATTCTCCGCCCCATGGCTGACTAATTT
TTTTTATTTATGCAGAGGCCGAGGCCGCCTCTGCCTCTGAGCTATTCCAGAAGTAGTGAGGAGGCTTTTT
TGGAGGCCTAGGCTTTTGCAAAAAGCTCCCGGGAGCTTGTATATCCATTTTCGGATCTGATCAGCACGTG
TTGACAATTAATCATCGGCATAGTATATCGGCATAGTATAATACGACAAGGTGAGGAACTAAACCATGGC
CAAGTTGACCAGTGCCGTTCCGGTGCTCACCGCGCGCGACGTCGCCGGAGCGGTCGAGTTCTGGACCGAC
CGGCTCGGGTTCTCCCGGGACTTCGTGGAGGACGACTTCGCCGGTGTGGTCCGGGACGACGTGACCCTGT
TCATCAGCGCGGTCCAGGACCAGGTGGTGCCGGACAACACCCTGGCCTGGGTGTGGGTGCGCGGCCTGGA
CGAGCTGTACGCCGAGTGGTCGGAGGTCGTGTCCACGAACTTCCGGGACGCCTCCGGGCCGGCCATGACC
GAGATCGGCGAGCAGCCGTGGGGGCGGGAGTTCGCCCTGCGCGACCCGGCCGGCAACTGCGTGCACTTCG
TGGCCGAGGAGCAGGACTGACACGTGCTACGAGATTTCGATTCCACCGCCGCCTTCTATGAAAGGTTGGG
CTTCGGAATCGTTTTCCGGGACGCCGGCTGGATGATCCTCCAGCGCGGGGATCTCATGCTGGAGTTCTTC
GCCCACCCCAACTTGTTTATTGCAGCTTATAATGGTTACAAATAAAGCAATAGCATCACAAATTTCACAA
ATAAAGCATTTTTTTCACTGCATTCTAGTTGTGGTTTGTCCAAACTCATCAATGTATCTTATCATGTCTG
TATACCGTCGACCTCTAGCTAGAGCTTGGCGTAATCATGGTCATAGCTGTTTCCTGTGTGAAATTGTTAT
CCGCTCACAATTCCACACAACATACGAGCCGGAAGCATAAAGTGTAAAGCCTGGGGTGCCTAATGAGTGA
GCTAACTCACATTAATTGCGTTGCGCTCACTGCCCGCTTTCCAGTCGGGAAACCTGTCGTGCCAGCTGCA
TTAATGAATCGGCCAACGCGCGGGGAGAGGCGGTTTGCGTATTGGGCGCTCTTCCGCTTCCTCGCTCACT
GACTCGCTGCGCTCGGTCGTTCGGCTGCGGCGAGCGGTATCAGCTCACTCAAAGGCGGTAATACGGTTAT
CCACAGAATCAGGGGATAACGCAGGAAAGAACATGTGAGCAAAAGGCCAGCAAAAGGCCAGGAACCGTAA
AAAGGCCGCGTTGCTGGCGTTTTTCCATAGGCTCCGCCCCCCTGACGAGCATCACAAAAATCGACGCTCA
AGTCAGAGGTGGCGAAACCCGACAGGACTATAAAGATACCAGGCGTTTCCCCCTGGAAGCTCCCTCGTGC
GCTCTCCTGTTCCGACCCTGCCGCTTACCGGATACCTGTCCGCCTTTCTCCCTTCGGGAAGCGTGGCGCT
TTCTCATAGCTCACGCTGTAGGTATCTCAGTTCGGTGTAGGTCGTTCGCTCCAAGCTGGGCTGTGTGCAC
GAACCCCCCGTTCAGCCCGACCGCTGCGCCTTATCCGGTAACTATCGTCTTGAGTCCAACCCGGTAAGAC
ACGACTTATCGCCACTGGCAGCAGCCACTGGTAACAGGATTAGCAGAGCGAGGTATGTAGGCGGTGCTAC
AGAGTTCTTGAAGTGGTGGCCTAACTACGGCTACACTAGAAGAACAGTATTTGGTATCTGCGCTCTGCTG
AAGCCAGTTACCTTCGGAAAAAGAGTTGGTAGCTCTTGATCCGGCAAACAAACCACCGCTGGTAGCGGTG
GTTTTTTTGTTTGCAAGCAGCAGATTACGCGCAGAAAAAAAGGATCTCAAGAAGATCCTTTGATCTTTTC
TACGGGGTCTGACGCTCAGTGGAACGAAAACTCACGTTAAGGGATTTTGGTCATGAGATTATCAAAAAGG
ATCTTCACCTAGATCCTTTTAAATTAAAAATGAAGTTTTAAATCAATCTAAAGTATATATGAGTAAACTT
GGTCTGACAGTTACCAATGCTTAATCAGTGAGGCACCTATCTCAGCGATCTGTCTATTTCGTTCATCCAT
AGTTGCCTGACTCCCCGTCGTGTAGATAACTACGATACGGGAGGGCTTACCATCTGGCCCCAGTGCTGCA
ATGATACCGCGAGACCCACGCTCACCGGCTCCAGATTTATCAGCAATAAACCAGCCAGCCGGAAGGGCCG
AGCGCAGAAGTGGTCCTGCAACTTTATCCGCCTCCATCCAGTCTATTAATTGTTGCCGGGAAGCTAGAGT
AAGTAGTTCGCCAGTTAATAGTTTGCGCAACGTTGTTGCCATTGCTACAGGCATCGTGGTGTCACGCTCG
TCGTTTGGTATGGCTTCATTCAGCTCCGGTTCCCAACGATCAAGGCGAGTTACATGATCCCCCATGTTGT
GCAAAAAAGCGGTTAGCTCCTTCGGTCCTCCGATCGTTGTCAGAAGTAAGTTGGCCGCAGTGTTATCACT
CATGGTTATGGCAGCACTGCATAATTCTCTTACTGTCATGCCATCCGTAAGATGCTTTTCTGTGACTGGT
GAGTACTCAACCAAGTCATTCTGAGAATAGTGTATGCGGCGACCGAGTTGCTCTTGCCCGGCGTCAATAC
GGGATAATACCGCGCCACATAGCAGAACTTTAAAAGTGCTCATCATTGGAAAACGTTCTTCGGGGCGAAA
ACTCTCAAGGATCTTACCGCTGTTGAGATCCAGTTCGATGTAACCCACTCGTGCACCCAACTGATCTTCA
GCATCTTTTACTTTTACCAGCGTTTCTGGGTGAGCAAAAACAGGAAGGCAAAATGCCGCAAAAAAGGGAA
TAAGGGCGACACGGAAATGTTGAATACTCATACTCTTCCTTTTTCAATATTATTGAAGCATTTATCAGGG
TTATTGTCTCATGAGCGGATACATATTTGAATGTATTTAGAAAAATAAACAAATAGGGGTTCCGCGCA
